>Addgene plasmid #136099 | CTAG_linker-Lti6b | addgene full sequence | sequence record 275032 | Addgene NGS Result
ATCCCTGGGTGAGTTTCACCAGTTTTGATTTAAACGTGGCCAATATGGACAACTTCTTCGCCCCCGTTTT
CACCATGGGCAAATATTATACGCAAGGCGACAAGGTGCTGATGCCGCTGGCGATTCAGGTTCATCATGCC
GTTTGTGATGGCTTCCATGTCGGCAGAATGCTTAATGAATTACAACAGTACTGCGATGAGTGGCAGGGCG
GGGCGTAATTTGATATCGAGCTCGCTTGGACTCCTGTTGATAGATCCAGTAATGACCTCAGAACTCCATC
TGGATTTGTTCAGAACGCTCGGTTGCCGCCGGGCGTTTTTTATTGGTGAGAATCCAAGCCTCGAGCTGTC
AGACCAAGTTTACTCATATATACTTTAGATTGATTTAAAACTTCATTTTTAATTTAAAAGGATCTAGGTG
AAGATCCTTTTTGATAATCTCATGACCAAAATCCCTTAACGTGAGTTTTCGTTCCACTGAGCGTCAGACC
CCGTAGAAAAGATCAAAGGATCTTCTTGAGATCCTTTTTTTCTGCGCGTAATCTGCTGCTTGCAAACAAA
AAAACCACCGCTACCAGCGGTGGTTTGTTTGCCGGATCAAGAGCTACCAACTCTTTTTCCGAAGGTAACT
GGCTTCAGCAGAGCGCAGATACCAAATACTGTTCTTCTAGTGTAGCCGTAGTTAGGCCACCACTTCAAGA
ACTCTGTAGCACCGCCTACATACCTCGCTCTGCTAATCCTGTTACCAGTGGCTGCTGCCAGTGGCGATAA
GTCGTGTCTTACCGGGTTGGACTCAAGACGATAGTTACCGGATAAGGCGCAGCGGTCGGGCTGAACGGGG
GGTTCGTGCACACAGCCCAGCTTGGAGCGAACGACCTACACCGAACTGAGATACCTACAGCGTGAGCTAT
GAGAAAGCGCCACGCTTCCCGAAGGGAGAAAGGCGGACAGGTATCCGGTAAGCGGCAGGGTCGGAACAGG
AGAGCGCACGAGGGAGCTTCCAGGGGGAAACGCCTGGTATCTTTATAGTCCTGTCGGGTTTCGCCACCTC
TGACTTGAGCGTCGATTTTTGTGATGCTCGTCAGGGGGGCGGAGCCTGTGGAAAAACGCCAGCAACGCGG
CCTTTTTACGGTTCCTGGCCTTTTGCTGGCCTTTTGCTCACATGTTCTTTCCTGCGTTATCCCCTGATTC
TGTGGATAACCGTATTACCGCCTTTGAGTGAGCTGATACCGCTCGCCGCAGCCGAACGACCGAGCGCAGC
GAGTCAGTGAGCGAGGAAGCCTGCATAACGCGAAGTAATCTTTTCGGTTTTAAAGAAAAAGGGCAGGGTG
GTGACACCTTGCCCTTTTTTGCCGGACTGCAGGGTCTCGTTCGGGAGCTGCGGCAGCTGCCGCTGCGGCA
GCGGCCGAATTCAAGCGCTTGAAAATGAGTACAGCCACTTTCGTAGAGATTATTCTTGCTATCATCTTGC
CTCCTCTCGGCGTCTTTCTCAAATTTGGTTGCAAGGTTGAGTTTTGGATATGTTTGATTTTGACGCTGTT
TGGTTATCTTCCCGGAATCCTTTACGCTCTTTATATCATCACCTTTTGATGAGCTTTGAGACCGAATTCC
AGAAATCATCCTTAGCGAAAGCTAAGGATTTTTTTTATCTGAAATTCTGCCTCGTGATACGCCTATTTTT
ATAGGTTAATGTCATGATAATAATGGTTTCTTAGACGTCAGGTGGCACTCGAGTTGATCGGGCACGTAAG
AGGTTCCAACTTTCACCATAATGAAATAAGATCACTACCGGGCGTATTTTTTGAGTTATCGAGATTTTCA
GGAGCTAAGGAAGCTAAAATGGAGAAAAAAATCACTGGATATACCACCGTTGATATATCCCAATGGCATC
GTAAAGAACATTTTGAGGCATTTCAGTCAGTTGCTCAATGTACCTATAACCAGACCGTTCAGCTGGATAT
TACGGCCTTTTTAAAGACCGTAAAGAAAAATAAGCACAAGTTTTATCCGGCCTTTATTCACATTCTTGCC
CGCCTGATGAATGCTCATCCGGAATTTCGTATGGCAATGAAAGACGGTGAGCTGGTGATATGGGATAGTG
TTCACCCTTGTTACACCGTTTTCCATGAGCAAACTGAAACGTTTTCATCGCTCTGGAGTGAATACCACGA
CGATTTCCGGCAGTTTCTACACATATATTCGCAAGATGTGGCGTGTTACGGTGAAAACCTGGCCTATTTC
CCTAAAGGGTTTATTGAGAATATGTTTTTCGTCTCAGCCA
Features (pLannotate 1.2.2; 7 found; start..end, strand, type, name):
    239..333     +  terminator     lambda t0 terminator: transcription terminator from phage lambda
    516..1104    +  rep_origin     ori: high-copy-number ColE1/pMB1/pBR322/pUC origin of replication
   1299..1356    -  terminator     his operon terminator: This putative transcriptin terminator from the E. coli his operon has a 2-bp deletion introduced during synthesis. Its efficiency has not been determined.
   1425..1583    +  CDS            RCI2B: RCI2B_ARATH - Also known as LTI6B. Experimental evidence at transcript level: Swiss-Prot protein existence level 2. From Arabidopsis thaliana (Mouse-ear cress).
   1612..1655    +  terminator     bacterial terminator: putative bacterial transcription terminator
   1741..1838    +  promoter       cat promoter: promoter of the E. coli cat gene encoding chloramphenicol acetyltransferase
   1839..215     +  CDS            cat (across the origin): CAT_ECOLX - Experimental evidence at protein level: Swiss-Prot protein existence level 1. This enzyme is an effector of chloramphenicol resistance in bacteria. From Escherichia coli. This protein is used as a marker in many commonly used cloning vectors, such as pACYC184.
