[The description below was written by a language model from this plasmid's Addgene catalogue record and pLannotate feature annotations shown in this document.]
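Description:
CTAG_linker-Lti6b is a small (about 2.3 kb) Level 0 DNA part plasmid built in the pUAP4 universal acceptor backbone. It belongs to a synthetic biology toolkit for modular, Type IIS-based assembly of plant expression constructs, developed for the liverwort Marchantia polymorpha. It is not an expression vector in itself. It carries no plant promoter or plant terminator, and serves only to store and supply a standardised coding part. In E. coli it is maintained at high copy from a ColE1/pUC-type origin and selected with chloramphenicol through a cat gene driven by its native promoter. Bacterial transcription terminators (lambda t0, a his operon terminator and a further putative terminator) flank the origin, marker and insert regions, which should insulate the cloned part from read-through transcription.

The insert is a C-terminal tag ("CTAG") part. It encodes a short flexible linker, named as Ala-Ser-Gly followed by ten alanines, fused to Lti6b (RCI2B), a small Arabidopsis thaliana protein widely used as a plasma membrane marker. The feature table annotates only the RCI2B coding sequence, so the linker is known from the insert name rather than the annotation. Internal BsaI and SapI sites have been removed ("domesticated") so the part survives Type IIS assembly. The record notes that the BsaI sites used to clone the insert were destroyed in the process. The part is intended to be joined downstream of a CDS12-type coding part that lacks its own linker, such as a fluorescent protein. This targets the resulting fusion to the plasma membrane, for example to outline cells in imaging once the fusion is assembled into a full transcription unit with a promoter and terminator.
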