Addgene plasmid #136099: CTAG_linker-Lti6b
Purpose: Plasma Membrane targeting protein for C-term fusion with CDS12 without linker.
Depositing lab: Jim Haseloff. Depositing organization: University of Cambridge. Publication: Systematic tools for reprogramming plant gene expression in a simple model, Marchantia polymorpha. Sauret-Gueto S, Frangedakis E, Silvestri L, Rebmann M, Tomaselli M, Markel K, Delmans M, West A, Patron NJ, Haseloff J. ACS Synth Biol. 2020 Mar 12. doi: 10.1021/acssynbio.9b00511. PubMed 32163700.
Backbone
  Vector backbone: pUAP4
  Vector type: Plant Expression, Synthetic Biology
Growth in bacteria
  Bacterial resistance: Chloramphenicol, 25 μg/mL
  Growth temperature: 37°C
  Growth strain: DH5alpha
  Copy number: High Copy
Gene/Insert
  Gene/Insert name: CTAG_AlaSerGly10xAla_Lti6b
  Species: A. thaliana (mustard weed)
  Mutation: BsaI/ SapI domesticated
  Cloning method: Restriction Enzyme; 5′ cloning site BsaI (destroyed during cloning); 3′ cloning site BsaI (destroyed during cloning)
  Sequencing primers: 5′ n/a
Depositor comments: Please visit https://www.biorxiv.org/content/10.1101/2020.02.29.971002v1 for bioRxiv preprint.
How to cite: CTAG_linker-Lti6b was a gift from Jim Haseloff (Addgene plasmid # 136099 ; http://n2t.net/addgene:136099 ; RRID:Addgene_136099)
